>Addgene plasmid #170621 | pEPV-FLAG-DsRed2-ER-5 | addgene full sequence | sequence record 335791 | Addgene NGS Result
CGTTACATAACTTACGGTAAATGGCCCGCCTGGCTGACCGCCCAACGACCCCCGCCCATTGACGTCAATA
ATGACGTATGTTCCCATAGTAACGCCAATAGGGACTTTCCATTGACGTCAATGGGTGGAGTATTTACGGT
AAACTGCCCACTTGGCAGTACATCAAGTGTATCATATGCCAAGTACGCCCCCTATTGACGTCAATGACGG
TAAATGGCCCGCCTGGCATTATGCCCAGTACATGACCTTATGGGACTTTCCTACTTGGCAGTACATCTAC
GTATTAGTCATCGCTATTACCATGGTGATGCGGTTTTGGCAGTACATCAATGGGCGTGGATAGCGGTTTG
ACTCACGGGGATTTCCAAGTCTCCACCCCATTGACGTCAATGGGAGTTTGTTTTGGCACCAAAATCAACG
GGACTTTCCAAAATGTCGTAACAACTCCGCCCCATTGACGCAAATGGGCGGTAGGCGTGTACGGTGGGAG
GTCTATATAAGCAGAGCTGGTTTAGTGAACCGTCAGATCCGCTAGCGCCACCATGCTGCTATCCGTGCCG
TTGCTGCTCGGCCTCCTCGGCCTGGCCGTCGCCGAACCGGTCGCCACCGACTACAAAGACGATGACGACA
AGGAACCGGTCGCCACCATGGCCTCCTCCGAGAACGTCATCACCGAGTTCATGCGCTTCAAGGTGCGCAT
GGAGGGCACCGTGAACGGCCACGAGTTCGAGATCGAGGGCGAGGGCGAGGGCCGCCCCTACGAGGGCCAC
AACACCGTGAAGCTGAAGGTGACCAAGGGCGGCCCCCTGCCCTTCGCCTGGGACATCCTGTCCCCCCAGT
TCCAGTACGGCTCCAAGGTGTACGTGAAGCACCCCGCCGACATCCCCGACTACAAGAAGCTGTCCTTCCC
CGAGGGCTTCAAGTGGGAGCGCGTGATGAACTTCGAGGACGGCGGCGTGGCGACCGTGACCCAGGACTCC
TCCCTGCAGGACGGCTGCTTCATCTACAAGGTGAAGTTCATCGGCGTGAACTTCCCCTCCGACGGCCCCG
TGATGCAGAAGAAGACCATGGGCTGGGAGGCCTCCACCGAGCGCCTGTACCCCCGCGACGGCGTGCTGAA
GGGCGAGACCCACAAGGCCCTGAAGCTGAAGGACGGCGGCCACTACCTGGTGGAGTTCAAGTCCATCTAC
ATGGCCAAGAAGCCCGTGCAGCTGCCCGGCTACTACTACGTGGACGCCAAGCTGGACATCACCTCCCACA
ACGAGGACTACACCATCGTGGAGCAGTACGAGCGCACCGAGGGCCGCCACCACCTGTTCCTGTCCGGAAA
GGACGAGCTGTAAGAATTCTGCAGTCGACGGTACCGCGGGCCCGGGATCCACCGGATCTAGATAACTGAT
CATAATCAGCCATACCACATTTGTAGAGGTTTTACTTGCTTTAAAAAACCTCCCACACCTCCCCCTGAAC
CTGAAACATAAAATGAATGCAATTGTTGTTGTTAACTTGTTTATTGCAGCTTATAATGGTTACAAATAAA
GCAATAGCATCACAAATTTCACAAATAAAGCATTTTTTTCACTGCATTCTAGTTGTGGTTTGTCCAAACT
CATCAATGTATCTTAACGCGTAAATTGTAAGCGTTAATATTTTGTTAAAATTCGCGTTAAATTTTTGTTA
AATCAGCTCATTTTTTAACCAATAGGCCGAAATCGGCAAAATCCCTTATAAATCAAAAGAATAGACCGAG
ATAGGGT
[37 nt withheld, positions 1758-1794]
AAAGAACGTGGACTCCAACGTCAAAGG
[49 nt withheld, positions 1822-1870]
T
[91 nt withheld, positions 1872-1962]
G
[124 nt withheld, positions 1964-2087]
CAGGTGGCACTTTTCGGGGAAATGTGCGCGGAACCCCTATTTGTTTATTTTTCTAAATACATTCAAATAT
GTATCCGCTCATGAGACAATAACCCTGATAAATGCTTCAATAATATTGAAAAAGGAAGAGTCCTGAGGCG
GAAAGAACCAGCTGTGGAATGTGTGTCAGTTAGGGTGTGGAAAGTCCCCAGGCTCCCCAGCAGGCAGAAG
TATGCAAAGCATGCATCTCAATTAGTCAGCAACCAGGTGTGGAAAGTCCCCAGGCTCCCCAGCAGGCAGA
AGTATGCAAAGCATGCATCTCAATTAGTCAGCAACCATAGTCCCGCCCCTAACTCCGCCCATCCCGCCCC
TAACTCCGCCCAGTTCCGCCCATTCTCCGCCCCATGGCTGACTAATTTTTTTTATTTATGCAGAGGCCGA
GGCCGCCTCGGCCTCTGAGCTATTCCAGAAGTAGTGAGGAGGCTTTTTTGGAGGCCTAGGCTTTTGCAAA
GATCGATCAAGAGACAGGATGAGGATCGTTTCGCATGATTGAACAAGATGGATTGCACGCAGGTTCTCCG
GCCGCTTGGGTGGAGAGGCTATTCGGCTATGACTGGGCACAACAGACAATCGGCTGCTCTGATGCCGCCG
TGTTCCGGCTGTCAGCGCAGGGGCGCCCGGTTCTTTTTGTCAAGACCGACCTGTCCGGTGCCCTGAATGA
ACTGCAAGACGAGGCAGCGCGGCTATCGTGGCTGGCCACGACGGGCGTTCCTTGCGCAGCTGTGCTCGAC
GTTGTCACTGAAGCGGGAAGGGACTGGCTGCTATTGGGCGAAGTGCCGGGGCAGGATCTCCTGTCATCTC
ACCTTGCTCCTGCCGAGAAAGTATCCATCATGGCTGATGCAATGCGGCGGCTGCATACGCTTGATCCGGC
TACCTGCCCATTCGACCACCAAGCGAAACATCGCATCGAGCGAGCACGTACTCGGATGGAAGCCGGTCTT
GTCGATCAGGATGATCTGGACGAAGAGCATCAGGGGCTCGCGCCAGCCGAACTGTTCGCCAGGCTCAAGG
CGAGCATGCCCGACGGCGAGGATCTCGTCGTGACCCATGGCGATGCCTGCTTGCCGAATATCATGGTGGA
AAATGGCCGCTTTTCTGGATTCATCGACTGTGGCCGGCTGGGTGTGGCGGACCGCTATCAGGACATAGCG
TTGGCTACCCGTGATATTGCTGAAGAGCTTGGCGGCGAATGGGCTGACCGCTTCCTCGTGCTTTACGGTA
TCGCCGCTCCCGATTCGCAGCGCATCGCCTTCTATCGCCTTCTTGACGAGTTCTTCTGAGCGGGACTCTG
GGGTTCGAAATGACCGACCAAGCGACGCCCAACCTGCCATCACGAGATTTCGATTCCACCGCCGCCTTCT
ATGAAAGGTTGGGCTTCGGAATCGTTTTCCGGGACGCCGGCTGGATGATCCTCCAGCGCGGGGATCTCAT
GCTGGAGTTCTTCGCCCACCCTAGGGGGAGGCTAACTGAAACACGGAAGGAGACAATACCGGAAGGAACC
CGCGCTATGACGGCAATAAAAAGACAGAATAAAACGCACGGTGTTGGGTCGTTTGTTCATAAACGCGGGG
TTCGGTCCCAGGGCTGGCACTCTGTCGATACCCCACCGAGACCCCATTGGGGCCAATACGCCCGCGTTTC
TTCCTTTTCCCCACCCCACCCCCCAAGTTCGGGTGAAGGCCCAGGGCTCGCAGCCAACGTCGGGGCGGCA
GGCCCTGCCATAGCCTCAGGTTACTCATATATACTTTAGATTGATTTAAAACTTCATTTTTAATTTAAAA
GGATCTAGGTGAAGATCCTTTTTGATAATCTCATGACCAAAATCCCTTAACGTGAGTTTTCGTTCCACTG
AGCGTCAGACCCCGTAGAAAAGATCAAAGGATCTTCTTGAGATCCTTTTTTTCTGCGCGTAATCTGCTGC
TTGCAAACAAAAAAACCACCGCTACCAGCGGTGGTTTGTTTGCCGGATCAAGAGCTACCAACTCTTTTTC
CGAAGGTAACTGGCTTCAGCAGAGCGCAGATACCAAATACTGTTCTTCTAGTGTAGCCGTAGTTAGGCCA
CCACTTCAAGAACTCTGTAGCACCGCCTACATACCTCGCTCTGCTAATCCTGTTACCAGTGGCTGCTGCC
AGTGGCGATAAGTCGTGTCTTACCGGGTTGGACTCAAGACGATAGTTACCGGATAAGGCGCAGCGGTCGG
GCTGAACGGGGGGTTCGTGCACACAGCCCAGCTTGGAGCGAACGACCTACACCGAACTGAGATACCTACA
GCGTGAGCTATGAGAAAGCGCCACGCTTCCCGAAGGGAGAAAGGCGGACAGGTATCCGGTAAGCGGCAGG
GTCGGAACAGGAGAGCGCACGAGGGAGCTTCCAGGGGGAAACGCCTGGTATCTTTATAGTCCTGTCGGGT
TTCGCCACCTCTGACTTGAGCGTCGATTTTTGTGATGCTCGTCAGGGGGGCGGAGCCTATGGAAAAACGC
CAGCAACGCGGCCTTTTTACGGTTCCTGGCCTTTTGCTGGCCTTTTGCTCACATGTTCTTTCCTGCGTTA
TCCCCTGATTCTGTGGATAACCGTATTACCGCCATGCATTAGTTATTAATAGTAATCAATTACGGGGTCA
TTAGTTCATAGCCCATATATGGAGTTCCG
Features (pLannotate 1.2.2; 15 found; start..end, strand, type, name):
      1..304     +  enhancer       CMV enhancer: human cytomegalovirus immediate early enhancer
    305..508     +  promoter       CMV promoter: human cytomegalovirus (CMV) immediate early promoter
    648..1322    +  CDS            DsRed2: DsRed2 is a basic (constitutively fluorescent) red fluorescent protein published in 2006, derived from Discosoma sp..
   1344..1380    +  misc_feature   MCS (fragment): multiple cloning site
   1397..1481    +  CDS            large T antigen (fragment): large T antigen from SV40 (simian virus 40)
   1504..1625    +  polyA_signal   SV40 poly(A) signal: SV40 polyadenylation signal
   1659..2087    -  rep_origin     f1 ori (sequence partly withheld): f1 bacteriophage origin of replication; arrow indicates direction of (+) strand synthesis
   2114..2218    +  promoter       AmpR promoter: bla
   2220..2577    +  promoter       SV40 promoter: SV40 enhancer and early promoter
   2612..3406    +  CDS            NeoR/KanR: aminoglycoside phosphotransferase from Tn5; aph(3')-II (or nptII); confers resistance to neomycin, kanamycin, and G418 (Geneticin®)
   3427..3579    +  CDS            ble (fragment): BLE_KLEPN - Experimental evidence at protein level: Swiss-Prot protein existence level 1. Binding protein with a strong affinity to the bleomycin family of antibiotics. Binds to CL990; an antimitotic-antibiotic compound. From Klebsiella pneumoniae.
   3638..3685    +  polyA_signal   HSV TK poly(A) signal: herpes simplex virus thymidine kinase polyadenylation signal (Cole and Stacy, 1985)
   3776..3792    -  polyA_signal   bGH poly(A) signal (fragment): bovine growth hormone polyadenylation signal
   4014..4602    +  rep_origin     ori: high-copy-number ColE1/pMB1/pBR322/pUC origin of replication
   4717..4776    +  enhancer       CMV enhancer (fragment): human cytomegalovirus immediate early enhancer
