[The description below was written by a language model from this plasmid's Addgene catalogue record and pLannotate feature annotations shown in this document.]
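Description:
pEPV-FLAG-DsRed2-ER-5 is a 4,776 bp mammalian expression plasmid built on the Clontech pDendra2-C backbone, in which a roughly 750 bp synthetic insert was placed between the BmtI and EcoRI sites. Propagation in E. coli relies on a high-copy ColE1/pUC-type origin, and an f1 origin is also present. A single Tn5 aminoglycoside phosphotransferase gene (NeoR/KanR) serves both hosts. A bacterial bla-type promoter drives it for kanamycin selection in bacteria, and the adjacent SV40 enhancer/early promoter drives it for G418 selection in mammalian cells, with an HSV TK polyadenylation signal downstream.

The payload is expressed from the human CMV immediate-early enhancer and promoter and terminated by an SV40 poly(A) signal. According to the record, it encodes the red fluorescent protein DsRed2 carrying a FLAG epitope and targeted to the ER lumen. It is designed so that signal peptide cleavage leaves the tripeptide Glu-Pro-Val (EPV) at the mature N-terminus. The automated annotation identifies only the DsRed2 coding region. The signal peptide, EPV motif and FLAG tag presumably lie in the unannotated stretch between the promoter and DsRed2, but the table does not mark them, and the record does not state the identity of the signal sequence or whether an ER retention motif is present. The short hits to large T antigen, ble and bGH poly(A) are fragment matches rather than functional elements.

The associated publication concerns selective, SURF4-dependent ER-to-Golgi transport. This suggests the construct serves as a fluorescent, epitope-tagged lumenal cargo for testing how the N-terminal tripeptide exposed after signal peptide cleavage affects ER export in live or fixed mammalian cells.
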