Addgene plasmid #170621: pEPV-FLAG-DsRed2-ER-5
Purpose: Expresses FLAG-DsRed2 targeted to the ER lumen with an N-terminal EPV tripeptide after signal peptide cleavage.
Depositing lab: Ke Xu. Depositing organization: University of California, Berkeley. Publication: SURF4-induced tubular ERGIC selectively expedites ER-to-Golgi transport. Yan R, Chen K, Wang B, Xu K. Dev Cell. 2022 Feb 28;57(4):512-525.e8. doi: 10.1016/j.devcel.2021.12.018. Epub 2022 Jan 19. PubMed 35051356.
Backbone
  Vector backbone: pDendra2-C
  Backbone manufacturer: Clontech
  Backbone size w/o insert (bp): 4026
  Total vector size (bp): 4776
  Vector type: Mammalian Expression
  Selectable markers: Neomycin (select with G418)
Growth in bacteria
  Bacterial resistance: Kanamycin, 50 μg/mL
  Growth temperature: 37°C
  Growth strain: DH5alpha
  Copy number: High Copy
Gene/Insert
  Gene/Insert name: EPV-FLAG-DsRed2-ER-5
  Species: Synthetic
  Insert size (bp): 750
  Promoter: CMV
  Cloning method: Restriction Enzyme; 5′ cloning site BmtI (not destroyed); 3′ cloning site EcoRI (not destroyed)
  Sequencing primers: 5′ CMV Forward; 3′ SV40pA-R
Terms and licenses: Academic/Nonprofit Terms; Industry Terms: Not Available to Industry
Depositor comments: Please see the Genbank file under Resource Information for an annotated sequence file from the depositing laboratory.
How to cite: pEPV-FLAG-DsRed2-ER-5 was a gift from Ke Xu (Addgene plasmid # 170621 ; http://n2t.net/addgene:170621 ; RRID:Addgene_170621)
